>Addgene plasmid #115329 | pLNCX2-mEGFP-CHMP2B | depositor full sequence | sequence record 220069 | pLNCX2-mEGFP-CHMP2B sequence 7568 bps
TTTGAAAGACCCCACCCGTAGGTGGCAAGCTAGCTTAAGTAACGCCACTTTGCAAGGCATGGAAAAATAC
ATAACTGAGAATAGAAAAGTTCAGATCAAGGTCAGGAACAAAGAAACAGCTGAATACCAAACAGGATATC
TGTGGTAAGCGGTTCCTGCCCCGGCTCAGGGCCAAGAACAGATGAGACAGCTGAGTGATGGGCCAAACAG
GATATCTGTGGTAAGCAGTTCCTGCCCCGGCTCGGGGCCAAGAACAGATGGTCCCCAGATGCGGTCCAGC
CCTCAGCAGTTTCTAGTGAATCATCAGATGTTTCCAGGGTGCCCCAAGGACCTGAAAATGACCCTGTACC
TTATTTGAACTAACCAATCAGTTCGCTTCTCGCTTCTGTTCGCGCGCTTCCGCTCTCCGAGCTCAATAAA
AGAGCCCACAACCCCTCACTCGGCGCGCCAGTCTTCCGATAGACTGCGTCGCCCGGGTACCCGTATTCCC
AATAAAGCCTCTTGCTGTTTGCATCCGAATCGTGGTCTCGCTGTTCCTTGGGAGGGTCTCCTCTGAGTGA
TTGACTACCCACGACGGGGGTCTTTCATTTGGGGGCTCGTCCGGGATTTGGAGACCCCTGCCCAGGGACC
ACCGACCCACCACCGGGAGGTAAGCTGGCCAGCAACTTATCTGTGTCTGTCCGATTGTCTAGTGTCTATG
TTTGATGTTATGCGCCTGCGTCTGTACTAGTTAGCTAACTAGCTCTGTATCTGGCGGACCCGTGGTGGAA
CTGACGAGTTCTGAACACCCGGCCGCAACCCTGGGAGACGTCCCAGGGACTTTGGGGGCCGTTTTTGTGG
CCCGACCTGAGGAAGGGAGTCGATGTGGAATCCGACCCCGTCAGGATATGTGGTTCTGGTAGGAGACGAG
AACCTAAAACAGTTCCCGCCTCCGTCTGAATTTTTGCTTTCGGTTTGGAACCGAAGCCGCGCGTCTTGTC
TGCTGCAGCGCTGCAGCATCGTTCTGTGTTGTCTCTGTCTGACTGTGTTTCTGTATTTGTCTGAAAATTA
GGGCCAGACTGTTACCACTCCCTTAAGTTTGACCTTAGGTCACTGGAAAGATGTCGAGCGGATCGCTCAC
AACCAGTCGGTAGATGTCAAGAAGAGACGTTGGGTTACCTTCTGCTCTGCAGAATGGCCAACCTTTAACG
TCGGATGGCCGCGAGACGGCACCTTTAACCGAGACCTCATCACCCAGGTTAAGATCAAGGTCTTTTCACC
TGGCCCGCATGGACACCCAGACCAGGTCCCCTACATCGTGACCTGGGAAGCCTTGGCTTTTGACCCCCCT
CCCTGGGTCAAGCCCTTTGTACACCCTAAGCCTCCGCCTCCTCTTCCTCCATCCGCCCCGTCTCTCCCCC
TTGAACCTCCTCGTTCGACCCCGCCTCGATCCTCCCTTTATCCAGCCCTCACTCCTTCTCTAGGCGCCGG
AATTCCGATCTGATCAAGAGACAGGATGAGGATCGTTTCGCATGATTGAACAAGATGGATTGCACGCAGG
TTCTCCGGCCGCTTGGGTGGAGAGGCTATTCGGCTATGACTGGGCACAACAGACAATCGGCTGCTCTGAT
GCCGCCGTGTTCCGGCTGTCAGCGCAGGGGCGCCCGGTTCTTTTTGTCAAGACCGACCTGTCCGGTGCCC
TGAATGAACTGCAGGACGAGGCAGCGCGGCTATCGTGGCTGGCCACGACGGGCGTTCCTTGCGCAGCTGT
GCTCGACGTTGTCACTGAAGCGGGAAGGGACTGGCTGCTATTGGGCGAAGTGCCGGGGCAGGATCTCCTG
TCATCTCACCTTGCTCCTGCCGAGAAAGTATCCATCATGGCTGATGCAATGCGGCGGCTGCATACGCTTG
ATCCGGCTACCTGCCCATTCGACCACCAAGCGAAACATCGCATCGAGCGAGCACGTACTCGGATGGAAGC
CGGTCTTGTCGATCAGGATGATCTGGACGAAGAGCATCAGGGGCTCGCGCCAGCCGAACTGTTCGCCAGG
CTCAAGGCGCGCATGCCCGACGGCGAGGATCTCGTCGTGACCCATGGCGATGCCTGCTTGCCGAATATCA
TGGTGGAAAATGGCCGCTTTTCTGGATTCATCGACTGTGGCCGGCTGGGTGTGGCGGACCGCTATCAGGA
CATAGCGTTGGCTACCCGTGATATTGCTGAAGAGCTTGGCGGCGAATGGGCTGACCGCTTCCTCGTGCTT
TACGGTATCGCCGCTCCCGATTCGCAGCGCATCGCCTTCTATCGCCTTCTTGACGAGTTCTTCTGAGCGG
GACTCTGGGGTTCGTAATAGTAATCAATTACGGGGTCATTAGTTCATAGCCCATATATGGAGTTCCGCGT
TACATAACTTACGGTAAATGGCCCGCCTGGCTGACCGCCCAACGACCCCCGCCCATTGACGTCAATAATG
ACGTATGTTCCCATAGTAACGCCAATAGGGACTTTCCATTGACGTCAATGGGTGGAGTATTTACGGTAAA
CTGCCCACTTGGCAGTACATCAAGTGTATCATATGCCAAGTACGCCCCCTATTGACGTCAATGACGGTAA
ATGGCCCGCCTGGCATTATGCCCAGTACATGACCTTATGGGACTTTCCTACTTGGCAGTACATCTACGTA
TTAGTCATCGCTATTACCATGGTGATGCGGTTTTGGCAGTACATCAATGGGCGTGGATAGCGGTTTGACT
CACGGGGATTTCCAAGTCTCCACCCCATTGACGTCAATGGGAGTTTGTTTTGGCACCAAAATCAACGGGA
CTTTCCAAAATGTCGTAACAACTCCGCCCCATTGACGCAAATGGGCGGTAGGCGTGTACGGTGGGAGGTC
TATATAAGCAGAGCTCTCTGGCTAACTAGAGAACCCACTGCTTACTGGCTTATCGAAATTAATACGACTC
ACTATAGGGAGACCCAAGCTCTAGCGCTACCGGTCGCCACCATGGTGAGCAAGGGCGAGGAGCTGTTCAC
CGGGGTGGTGCCCATCCTGGTCGAGCTGGACGGCGACGTAAACGGCCACAAGTTCAGCGTGTCCGGCGAG
GGCGAGGGCGATGCCACCTACGGCAAGCTGACCCTGAAGTTCATCTGCACCACCGGCAAGCTGCCCGTGC
CCTGGCCCACCCTCGTGACCACCCTGACCTACGGCGTGCAGTGCTTCAGCCGCTACCCCGACCACATGAA
GCAGCACGACTTCTTCAAGTCCGCCATGCCCGAAGGCTACGTCCAGGAGCGCACCATCTTCTTCAAGGAC
GACGGCAACTACAAGACCCGCGCCGAGGTGAAGTTCGAGGGCGACACCCTGGTGAACCGCATCGAGCTGA
AGGGCATCGACTTCAAGGAGGACGGCAACATCCTGGGGCACAAGCTGGAGTACAACTACAACAGCCACAA
CGTCTATATCATGGCCGACAAGCAGAAGAACGGCATCAAGGTGAACTTCAAGATCCGCCACAACATCGAG
GACGGCAGCGTGCAGCTCGCCGACCACTACCAGCAGAACACCCCCATCGGCGACGGCCCCGTGCTGCTGC
CCGACAACCACTACCTGAGCACCCAGTCCAAGCTGAGCAAAGACCCCAACGAGAAGCGCGATCACATGGT
CCTGCTGGAGTTCGTGACCGCCGCCGGGATCACTCTCGGCATGGACGAGCTGTACAAGTCCGGACTCAGA
TCCCCGGAATTCATGGCGTCCCTCTTCAAGAAGAAAACCGTGGATGATGTAATAAAGGAACAGAATCGAG
AGTTACGAGGTACACAGAGGGCTATAATCAGAGATCGAGCAGCTTTAGAGAAACAAGAAAAACAGCTGGA
ATTAGAAATTAAGAAAATGGCCAAGATTGGTAATAAGGAAGCTTGCAAAGTTTTAGCCAAACAACTTGTG
CATCTACGGAAACAGAAGACGAGAACTTTTGCTGTAAGTTCAAAAGTTACTTCTATGTCTACACAAACAA
AAGTGATGAATTCCCAAATGAAGATGGCTGGAGCAATGTCTACCACAGCAAAAACAATGCAGGCAGTTAA
CAAGAAGATGGATCCACAAAAGACATTACAAACAATGCAGAATTTCCAGAAGGAAAACATGAAAATGGAA
ATGACTGAAGAAATGATCAATGATACACTTGATGACATCTTTGACGGTTCTGATGACGAAGAAGAAAGCC
AGGATATTGTGAATCAAGTTCTTGATGAAATTGGAATTGAAATTTCTGGAAAGATGGCCAAAGCTCCATC
AGCTGCTCGAAGCTTACCATCTGCCTCTACTTCAAAGGCTACAATCTCAGATGAAGAGATTGAACGGCAA
CTCAAGGCTTTAGGAGTAGATTAGCTCGAGCTCAAGCTTGTTTGGCCGAGGCGGCCGCTTGTCGACAGGC
CTTAATGGCCTAACATCGATAAAATAAAAGATTTTATTTAGTCTCCAGAAAAAGGGGGGAATGAAAGACC
CCACCTGTAGGTTTGGCAAGCTAGCTTAAGTAACGCCATTTTGCAAGGCATGGAAAAATACATAACTGAG
AATAGAGAAGTTCAGATCAAGGTCAGGAACAGATGGAACAGCTGAATATGGGCCAAACAGGATATCTGTG
GTAAGCAGTTCCTGCCCCGGCTCAGGGCCAAGAACAGATGGAACAGCTGAATATGGGCCAAACAGGATAT
CTGTGGTAAGCAGTTCCTGCCCCGGCTCAGGGCCAAGAACAGATGGTCCCCAGATGCGGTCCAGCCCTCA
GCAGTTTCTAGAGAACCATCAGATGTTTCCAGGGTGCCCCAAGGACCTGAAATGACCCTGTGCCTTATTT
GAACTAACCAATCAGTTCGCTTCTCGCTTCTGTTCGCGCGCTTCTGCTCCCCGAGCTCAATAAAAGAGCC
CACAACCCCTCACTCGGGGCGCCAGTCCTCCGATTGACTGAGTCGCCCGGGTACCCGTGTATCCAATAAA
CCCTCTTGCAGTTGCATCCGACTTGTGGTCTCGCTGTTCCTTGGGAGGGTCTCCTCTGAGTGATTGACTA
CCCGTCAGCGGGGGTCTTTCATTTGGGGGCTCGTCCGGGATCGGGAGACCCCTGCCCAGGGACCACCGAC
CCACCACCGGGAGGTAAGCTGGCTGCCTCGCGCGTTTCGGTGATGACGGTGAAAACCTCTGACACATGCA
GCTCCCGGAGACGGTCACAGCTTGTCTGTAAGCGGATGCCGGGAGCAGACAAGCCCGTCAGGGCGCGTCA
GCGGGTGTTGGCGGGTGTCGGGGCGCAGCCATGACCCAGTCACGTAGCGATAGCGGAGTGTATACTGGCT
TAACTATGCGGCATCAGAGCAGATTGTACTGAGAGTGCACCATATGCGGTGTGAAATACCGCACAGATGC
GTAAGGAGAAAATACCGCATCAGGCGCTCTTCCGCTTCCTCGCTCACTGACTCGCTGCGCTCGGTCGTTC
GGCTGCGGCGAGCGGTATCAGCTCACTCAAAGGCGGTAATACGGTTATCCACAGAATCAGGGGATAACGC
AGGAAAGAACATGTGAGCAAAAGGCCAGCAAAAGGCCAGGAACCGTAAAAAGGCCGCGTTGCTGGCGTTT
TTCCATAGGCTCCGCCCCCCTGACGAGCATCACAAAAATCGACGCTCAAGTCAGAGGTGGCGAAACCCGA
CAGGACTATAAAGATACCAGGCGTTTCCCCCTGGAAGCTCCCTCGTGCGCTCTCCTGTTCCGACCCTGCC
GCTTACCGGATACCTGTCCGCCTTTCTCCCTTCGGGAAGCGTGGCGCTTTCTCATAGCTCACGCTGTAGG
TATCTCAGTTCGGTGTAGGTCGTTCGCTCCAAGCTGGGCTGTGTGCACGAACCCCCCGTTCAGCCCGACC
GCTGCGCCTTATCCGGTAACTATCGTCTTGAGTCCAACCCGGTAAGACACGACTTATCGCCACTGGCAGC
AGCCACTGGTAACAGGATTAGCAGAGCGAGGTATGTAGGCGGTGCTACAGAGTTCTTGAAGTGGTGGCCT
AACTACGGCTACACTAGAAGGACAGTATTTGGTATCTGCGCTCTGCTGAAGCCAGTTACCTTCGGAAAAA
GAGTTGGTAGCTCTTGATCCGGCAAACAAACCACCGCTGGTAGCGGTGGTTTTTTTGTTTGCAAGCAGCA
GATTACGCGCAGAAAAAAAGGATCTCAAGAAGATCCTTTGATCTTTTCTACGGGGTCTGACGCTCAGTGG
AACGAAAACTCACGTTAAGGGATTTTGGTCATGAGATTATCAAAAAGGATCTTCACCTAGATCCTTTTAA
ATTAAAAATGAAGTTTTAAATCAATCTAAAGTATATATGAGTAAACTTGGTCTGACAGTTACCAATGCTT
AATCAGTGAGGCACCTATCTCAGCGATCTGTCTATTTCGTTCATCCATAGTTGCCTGACTCCCCGTCGTG
TAGATAACTACGATACGGGAGGGCTTACCATCTGGCCCCAGTGCTGCAATGATACCGCGAGACCCACGCT
CACCGGCTCCAGATTTATCAGCAATAAACCAGCCAGCCGGAAGGGCCGAGCGCAGAAGTGGTCCTGCAAC
TTTATCCGCCTCCATCCAGTCTATTAATTGTTGCCGGGAAGCTAGAGTAAGTAGTTCGCCAGTTAATAGT
TTGCGCAACGTTGTTGCCATTGCTGCAGGCATCGTGGTGTCACGCTCGTCGTTTGGTATGGCTTCATTCA
GCTCCGGTTCCCAACGATCAAGGCGAGTTACATGATCCCCCATGTTGTGCAAAAAAGCGGTTAGCTCCTT
CGGTCCTCCGATCGTTGTCAGAAGTAAGTTGGCCGCAGTGTTATCACTCATGGTTATGGCAGCACTGCAT
AATTCTCTTACTGTCATGCCATCCGTAAGATGCTTTTCTGTGACTGGTGAGTACTCAACCAAGTCATTCT
GAGAATAGTGTATGCGGCGACCGAGTTGCTCTTGCCCGGCGTCAACACGGGATAATACCGCGCCACATAG
CAGAACTTTAAAAGTGCTCATCATTGGAAAACGTTCTTCGGGGCGAAAACTCTCAAGGATCTTACCGCTG
TTGAGATCCAGTTCGATGTAACCCACTCGTGCACCCAACTGATCTTCAGCATCTTTTACTTTCACCAGCG
TTTCTGGGTGAGCAAAAACAGGAAGGCAAAATGCCGCAAAAAAGGGAATAAGGGCGACACGGAAATGTTG
AATACTCATACTCTTCCTTTTTCAATATTATTGAAGCATTTATCAGGGTTATTGTCTCATGAGCGGATAC
ATATTTGAATGTATTTAGAAAAATAAACAAATAGGGGTTCCGCGCACATTTCCCCGAAAAGTGCCACCTG
ACGTCTAAGAAACCATTATTATCATGACATTAACCTATAAAAATAGGCGTATCACGAGGCCCTTTCGTCT
TCAAGAATTCATACCAGATCACCGAAAACTGTCCTCCAAATGTGTCCCCCTCACACTCCCAAATTCGCGG
GCTTCTGCCTCTTAGACCACTCTACCCTATTCCCCACACTCACCGGAGCCAAAGCCGCGGCCCTTCCGTT
TCTTTGCT
Features (pLannotate 1.2.2; 19 found; start..end, strand, type, name):
      3..110     +  LTR            3' LTR (ΔU3) (fragment): self-inactivating 3' long terminal repeat (LTR) from Moloney murine leukemia virus
    127..184     +  LTR            LTR (fragment): long terminal repeat from Moloney murine leukemia virus
    198..261     +  LTR            LTR (fragment): long terminal repeat from Moloney murine leukemia virus
    414..589     +  LTR            5' LTR (truncated): truncated long terminal repeat from Moloney murine sarcoma virus
    711..985     +  misc_feature   MESV Ψ (fragment): packaging signal of murine embryonic stem cell virus
   1052..1468    +  CDS            gag (truncated): truncated Moloney murine leukemia virus (MMLV) gag gene lacking the start codon
   1512..2303    +  CDS            neo: KKA2_KLEPN - Also known as kan, nptII. Experimental evidence at protein level: Swiss-Prot protein existence level 1. Resistance to kanamycin, neomycin, paromomycin, ribostamycin, butirosin and gentamicin B. From Klebsiella pneumoniae.
   2378..2681    +  enhancer       CMV enhancer: human cytomegalovirus immediate early enhancer
   2682..2885    +  promoter       CMV promoter: human cytomegalovirus (CMV) immediate early promoter
   2881..2914    +  LTR            5' LTR (truncated) (fragment): truncated 5' long terminal repeat (LTR) from HIV-1
   2930..2948    +  promoter       T7 promoter: promoter for bacteriophage T7 RNA polymerase
   2982..3698    +  CDS            mEGFP: mEGFP is a basic (constitutively fluorescent) green fluorescent protein published in 2002, derived from Aequorea victoria. It has moderate acid sensitivity.
   3723..4361    +  CDS            CHMP2B: CHM2B_HUMAN - Experimental evidence at protein level: Swiss-Prot protein existence level 1. Probable core component of the endosomal sorting required for transport complex III (ESCRT-III) which is involved in multivesicular bodies (MVBs) formation and sorting of endosomal cargo proteins into MVBs. MVBs contain intraluminal vesicles (ILVs) that are generated by invagination and scission from the limiting membrane of the endosome and mostly are delivered to lysosomes enabling degradation of membrane proteins, such as stimulated growth factor receptors, lysosomal enzymes and lipids. The MVB pathw
   4470..5063    +  LTR            LTR: long terminal repeat from Moloney murine leukemia virus
   5132..5172    +  CDS            rop (fragment): Rop protein, which maintains plasmids at low copy number; rop
   5274..5414    +  misc_feature   bom: basis of mobility region from pBR322
   5600..6188    -  rep_origin     ori: high-copy-number ColE1/pMB1/pBR322/pUC origin of replication
   6359..7219    -  CDS            AmpR: β-lactamase; bla; confers resistance to ampicillin, carbenicillin, and related antibiotics
   7220..7324    -  promoter       AmpR promoter: bla
