>Addgene plasmid #115329 | pLNCX2-mEGFP-CHMP2B | addgene full sequence | sequence record 223905 | Addgene NGS Result
TTTGAAAGACCCCACCCGTAGGTGGCAAGCTAGCTTAAGTAACGCCACTTTGCAAGGCATGGAAAAATAC
ATAACTGAGAATAGAAAAGTTCAGATCAAGGTCAGGAACAAAGAAACAGCTGAATACCAAACAGGATATC
TGTGGTAAGCGGTTCCTGCCCCGGCTCAGGGCCAAGAACAGATGAGACAGCTGAGTGATGGGCCAAACAG
GATATCTGTGGTAAGCAGTTCCTGCCCCGGCTCGGGGCCAAGAACAGATGGTCCCCAGATGCGGTCCAGC
CCTCAGCAGTTTCTAGTGAATCATCAGATGTTTCCAGGGTGCCCCAAGGACCTGAAAATGACCCTGTACC
TTATTTGAACTAACCAATCAGTTCGCTTCTCGCTTCTGTTCGCGCGCTTCCGCTCTCCGAGCTCAATAAA
AGAGCCCACAACCCCTCACTCGGCGCGCCAGTCTTCCGATAGACTGCGTCGCCCGGGTACCCGTATTCCC
AATAAAGCCTCTTGCTGTTTGCATCCGAATCGTGGTCTCGCTGTTCCTTGGGAGGGTCTCCTCTGAGTGA
TTGACTACCCACGACGGGGGTCTTTCATTTGGGGGCTCGTCCGGGATTTGGAGACCCCTGCCCAGGGACC
ACCGACCCACCACCGGGAGGTAAGCTGGCCAGCAACTTATCTGTGTCTGTCCGATTGTCTAGTGTCTATG
TTTGATGTTATGCGCCTGCGTCTGTACTAGTTAGCTAACTAGCTCTGTATCTGGCGGACCCGTGGTGGAA
CTGACGAGTTCTGAACACCCGGCCGCAACCCTGGGAGACGTCCCAGGGACTTTGGGGGCCGTTTTTGTGG
CCCGACCTGAGGAAGGGAGTCGATGTGGAATCCGACCCCGTCAGGATATGTGGTTCTGGTAGGAGACGAG
AACCTAAAACAGTTCCCGCCTCCGTCTGAATTTTTGCTTTCGGTTTGGAACCGAAGCCGCGCGTCTTGTC
TGCTGCAGCGCTGCAGCATCGTTCTGTGTTGTCTCTGTCTGACTGTGTTTCTGTATTTGTCTGAAAATTA
GGGCCAGACTGTTACCACTCCCTTAAGTTTGACCTTAGGTCACTGGAAAGATGTCGAGCGGATCGCTCAC
AACCAGTCGGTAGATGTCAAGAAGAGACGTTGGGTTACCTTCTGCTCTGCAGAATGGCCAACCTTTAACG
TCGGATGGCCGCGAGACGGCACCTTTAACCGAGACCTCATCACCCAGGTTAAGATCAAGGTCTTTTCACC
TGGCCCGCATGGACACCCAGACCAGGTCCCCTACATCGTGACCTGGGAAGCCTTGGCTTTTGACCCCCCT
CCCTGGGTCAAGCCCTTTGTACACCCTAAGCCTCCGCCTCCTCTTCCTCCATCCGCCCCGTCTCTCCCCC
TTGAACCTCCTCGTTCGACCCCGCCTCGATCCTCCCTTTATCCAGCCCTCACTCCTTCTCTAGGCGCCGG
AATTCCGATCTGATCAAGAGACAGGATGAGGATCGTTTCGCATGATTGAACAAGATGGATTGCACGCAGG
TTCTCCGGCCGCTTGGGTGGAGAGGCTATTCGGCTATGACTGGGCACAACAGACAATCGGCTGCTCTGAT
GCCGCCGTGTTCCGGCTGTCAGCGCAGGGGCGCCCGGTTCTTTTTGTCAAGACCGACCTGTCCGGTGCCC
TGAATGAACTGCAGGACGAGGCAGCGCGGCTATCGTGGCTGGCCACGACGGGCGTTCCTTGCGCAGCTGT
GCTCGACGTTGTCACTGAAGCGGGAAGGGACTGGCTGCTATTGGGCGAAGTGCCGGGGCAGGATCTCCTG
TCATCTCACCTTGCTCCTGCCGAGAAAGTATCCATCATGGCTGATGCAATGCGGCGGCTGCATACGCTTG
ATCCGGCTACCTGCCCATTCGACCACCAAGCGAAACATCGCATCGAGCGAGCACGTACTCGGATGGAAGC
CGGTCTTGTCGATCAGGATGATCTGGACGAAGAGCATCAGGGGCTCGCGCCAGCCGAACTGTTCGCCAGG
CTCAAGGCGCGCATGCCCGACGGCGAGGATCTCGTCGTGACCCATGGCGATGCCTGCTTGCCGAATATCA
TGGTGGAAAATGGCCGCTTTTCTGGATTCATCGACTGTGGCCGGCTGGGTGTGGCGGACCGCTATCAGGA
CATAGCGTTGGCTACCCGTGATATTGCTGAAGAGCTTGGCGGCGAATGGGCTGACCGCTTCCTCGTGCTT
TACGGTATCGCCGCTCCCGATTCGCAGCGCATCGCCTTCTATCGCCTTCTTGACGAGTTCTTCTGAGCGG
GACTCTGGGGTTCGAATAGTAATCAATTACGGGGTCATTAGTTCATAGCCCATATATGGAGTTCCGCGTT
ACATAACTTACGGTAAATGGCCCGCCTGGCTGACCGCCCAACGACCCCCGCCCATTGACGTCAATAATGA
CGTATGTTCCCATAGTAACGCCAATAGGGACTTTCCATTGACGTCAATGGGTGGAGTATTTACGGTAAAC
TGCCCACTTGGCAGTACATCAAGTGTATCATATGCCAAGTACGCCCCCTATTGACGTCAATGACGGTAAA
TGGCCCGCCTGGCATTATGCCCAGTACATGACCTTATGGGACTTTCCTACTTGGCAGTACATCTACGTAT
TAGTCATCGCTATTACCATGGTGATGCGGTTTTGGCAGTACATCAATGGGCGTGGATAGCGGTTTGACTC
ACGGGGATTTCCAAGTCTCCACCCCATTGACGTCAATGGGAGTTTGTTTTGGCACCAAAATCAACGGGAC
TTTCCAAAATGTCGTAACAACTCCGCCCCATTGACGCAAATGGGCGGTAGGCGTGTACGGTGGGAGGTCT
ATATAAGCAGAGCTCTCTGGCTAACTAGAGAACCCACTGCTTACTGGCTTATCGAAATTAATACGACTCA
CTATAGGGAGACCCAAGCTCTAGCGCTACCGGTCGCCACCATGGTGAGCAAGGGCGAGGAGCTGTTCACC
GGGGTGGTGCCCATCCTGGTCGAGCTGGACGGCGACGTAAACGGCCACAAGTTCAGCGTGTCCGGCGAGG
GCGAGGGCGATGCCACCTACGGCAAGCTGACCCTGAAGTTCATCTGCACCACCGGCAAGCTGCCCGTGCC
CTGGCCCACCCTCGTGACCACCCTGACCTACGGCGTGCAGTGCTTCAGCCGCTACCCCGACCACATGAAG
CAGCACGACTTCTTCAAGTCCGCCATGCCCGAAGGCTACGTCCAGGAGCGCACCATCTTCTTCAAGGACG
ACGGCAACTACAAGACCCGCGCCGAGGTGAAGTTCGAGGGCGACACCCTGGTGAACCGCATCGAGCTGAA
GGGCATCGACTTCAAGGAGGACGGCAACATCCTGGGGCACAAGCTGGAGTACAACTACAACAGCCACAAC
GTCTATATCATGGCCGACAAGCAGAAGAACGGCATCAAGGTGAACTTCAAGATCCGCCACAACATCGAGG
ACGGCAGCGTGCAGCTCGCCGACCACTACCAGCAGAACACCCCCATCGGCGACGGCCCCGTGCTGCTGCC
CGACAACCACTACCTGAGCACCCAGTCCAAGCTGAGCAAAGACCCCAACGAGAAGCGCGATCACATGGTC
CTGCTGGAGTTCGTGACCGCCGCCGGGATCACTCTCGGCATGGACGAGCTGTACAAGTCCGGACTCAGAT
CCCCGGAATTCATGGCGTCCCTCTTCAAGAAGAAAACCGTGGATGATGTAATAAAGGAACAGAATCGAGA
GTTACGAGGTACACAGAGGGCTATAATCAGAGATCGAGCAGCTTTAGAGAAACAAGAAAAACAGCTGGAA
TTAGAAATTAAGAAAATGGCCAAGATTGGTAATAAGGAAGCTTGCAAAGTTTTAGCCAAACAACTTGTGC
ATCTACGGAAACAGAAGACGAGAACTTTTGCTGTAAGTTCAAAAGTTACTTCTATGTCTACACAAACAAA
AGTGATGAATTCCCAAATGAAGATGGCTGGAGCAATGTCTACCACAGCAAAAACAATGCAGGCAGTTAAC
AAGAAGATGGATCCACAAAAGACATTACAAACAATGCAGAATTTCCAGAAGGAAAACATGAAAATGGAAA
TGACTGAAGAAATGATCAATGATACACTTGATGACATCTTTGACGGTTCTGATGACGAAGAAGAAAGCCA
GGATATTGTGAATCAAGTTCTTGATGAAATTGGAATTGAAATTTCTGGAAAGATGGCCAAAGCTCCATCA
GCTGCTCGAAGCTTACCATCTGCCTCTACTTCAAAGGCTACAATCTCAGATGAAGAGATTGAACGGCAAC
TCAAGGCTTTAGGAGTAGATTAGCTCGAGCTCAAGCTTGTTTGGCCGAGGCGGCCGCTTGTCGACAGGCC
TTAATGGCCTAACATCGATAAAATAAAAGATTTTATTTAGTCTCCAGAAAAAGGGGGGAATGAAAGACCC
CACCTGTAGGTTTGGCAAGCTAGCTTAAGTAACGCCATTTTGCAAGGCATGGAAAAATACATAACTGAGA
ATAGAGAAGTTCAGATCAAGGTCAGGAACAGATGGAACAGCTGAATATGGGCCAAACAGGATATCTGTGG
TAAGCAGTTCCTGCCCCGGCTCAGGGCCAAGAACAGATGGAACAGCTGAATATGGGCCAAACAGGATATC
TGTGGTAAGCAGTTCCTGCCCCGGCTCAGGGCCAAGAACAGATGGTCCCCAGATGCGGTCCAGCCCTCAG
CAGTTTCTAGAGAACCATCAGATGTTTCCAGGGTGCCCCAAGGACCTGAAATGACCCTGTGCCTTATTTG
AACTAACCAATCAGTTCGCTTCTCGCTTCTGTTCGCGCGCTTCTGCTCCCCGAGCTCAATAAAAGAGCCC
ACAACCCCTCACTCGGGGCGCCAGTCCTCCGATTGACTGAGTCGCCCGGGTACCCGTGTATCCAATAAAC
CCTCTTGCAGTTGCATCCGACTTGTGGTCTCGCTGTTCCTTGGGAGGGTCTCCTCTGAGTGATTGACTAC
CCGTCAGCGGGGGTCTTTCATTTGGGGGCTCGTCCGGGATCGGGAGACCCCTGCCCAGGGACCACCGACC
CACCACCGGGAGGTAAGCTGGCTGCCTCGCGCGTTTCGGTGATGACGGTGAAAACCTCTGACACATGCAG
CTCCCGGAGACGGTCACAGCTTGTCTGTAAGCGGATGCCGGGAGCAGACAAGCCCGTCAGGGCGCGTCAG
CGGGTGTTGGCGGGTGTCGGGGCGCAGCCATGACCCAGTCACGTAGCGATAGCGGAGTGTATACTGGCTT
AACTATGCGGCATCAGAGCAGATTGTACTGAGAGTGCACCATATGCGGTGTGAAATACCGCACAGATGCG
TAAGGAGAAAATACCGCATCAGGCGCTCTTCCGCTTCCTCGCTCACTGACTCGCTGCGCTCGGTCGTTCG
GCTGCGGCGAGCGGTATCAGCTCACTCAAAGGCGGTAATACGGTTATCCACAGAATCAGGGGATAACGCA
GGAAAGAACATGTGAGCAAAAGGCCAGCAAAAGGCCAGGAACCGTAAAAAGGCCGCGTTGCTGGCGTTTT
TCCATAGGCTCCGCCCCCCTGACGAGCATCACAAAAATCGACGCTCAAGTCAGAGGTGGCGAAACCCGAC
AGGACTATAAAGATACCAGGCGTTTCCCCCTGGAAGCTCCCTCGTGCGCTCTCCTGTTCCGACCCTGCCG
CTTACCGGATACCTGTCCGCCTTTCTCCCTTCGGGAAGCGTGGCGCTTTCTCATAGCTCACGCTGTAGGT
ATCTCAGTTCGGTGTAGGTCGTTCGCTCCAAGCTGGGCTGTGTGCACGAACCCCCCGTTCAGCCCGACCG
CTGCGCCTTATCCGGTAACTATCGTCTTGAGTCCAACCCGGTAAGACACGACTTATCGCCACTGGCAGCA
GCCACTGGTAACAGGATTAGCAGAGCGAGGTATGTAGGCGGTGCTACAGAGTTCTTGAAGTGGTGGCCTA
ACTACGGCTACACTAGAAGGACAGTATTTGGTATCTGCGCTCTGCTGAAGCCAGTTACCTTCGGAAAAAG
AGTTGGTAGCTCTTGATCCGGCAAACAAACCACCGCTGGTAGCGGTGGTTTTTTTGTTTGCAAGCAGCAG
ATTACGCGCAGAAAAAAAGGATCTCAAGAAGATCCTTTGATCTTTTCTACGGGGTCTGACGCTCAGTGGA
ACGAAAACTCACGTTAAGGGATTTTGGTCATGAGATTATCAAAAAGGATCTTCACCTAGATCCTTTTAAA
TTAAAAATGAAGTTTTAAATCAATCTAAAGTATATATGAGTAAACTTGGTCTGACAGTTACCAATGCTTA
ATCAGTGAGGCACCTATCTCAGCGATCTGTCTATTTCGTTCATCCATAGTTGCCTGACTCCCCGTCGTGT
AGATAACTACGATACGGGAGGGCTTACCATCTGGCCCCAGTGCTGCAATGATACCGCGAGACCCACGCTC
ACCGGCTCCAGATTTATCAGCAATAAACCAGCCAGCCGGAAGGGCCGAGCGCAGAAGTGGTCCTGCAACT
TTATCCGCCTCCATCCAGTCTATTAATTGTTGCCGGGAAGCTAGAGTAAGTAGTTCGCCAGTTAATAGTT
TGCGCAACGTTGTTGCCATTGCTGCAGGCATCGTGGTGTCACGCTCGTCGTTTGGTATGGCTTCATTCAG
CTCCGGTTCCCAACGATCAAGGCGAGTTACATGATCCCCCATGTTGTGCAAAAAAGCGGTTAGCTCCTTC
GGTCCTCCGATCGTTGTCAGAAGTAAGTTGGCCGCAGTGTTATCACTCATGGTTATGGCAGCACTGCATA
ATTCTCTTACTGTCATGCCATCCGTAAGATGCTTTTCTGTGACTGGTGAGTACTCAACCAAGTCATTCTG
AGAATAGTGTATGCGGCGACCGAGTTGCTCTTGCCCGGCGTCAACACGGGATAATACCGCGCCACATAGC
AGAACTTTAAAAGTGCTCATCATTGGAAAACGTTCTTCGGGGCGAAAACTCTCAAGGATCTTACCGCTGT
TGAGATCCAGTTCGATGTAACCCACTCGTGCACCCAACTGATCTTCAGCATCTTTTACTTTCACCAGCGT
TTCTGGGTGAGCAAAAACAGGAAGGCAAAATGCCGCAAAAAAGGGAATAAGGGCGACACGGAAATGTTGA
ATACTCATACTCTTCCTTTTTCAATATTATTGAAGCATTTATCAGGGTTATTGTCTCATGAGCGGATACA
TATTTGAATGTATTTAGAAAAATAAACAAATAGGGGTTCCGCGCACATTTCCCCGAAAAGTGCCACCTGA
CGTCTAAGAAACCATTATTATCATGACATTAACCTATAAAAATAGGCGTATCACGAGGCCCTTTCGTCTT
CAAGAATTCATACCAGATCACCGAAAACTGTCCTCCAAATGTGTCCCCCTCACACTCCCAAATTCGCGGG
CTTCTGCCTCTTAGACCACTCTACCCTATTCCCCACACTCACCGGAGCCAAAGCCGCGGCCCTTCCGTTT
CTTTGCT
Features (pLannotate 1.2.2; 19 found; start..end, strand, type, name):
      3..110     +  LTR            3' LTR (ΔU3) (fragment): self-inactivating 3' long terminal repeat (LTR) from Moloney murine leukemia virus
    127..184     +  LTR            LTR (fragment): long terminal repeat from Moloney murine leukemia virus
    198..261     +  LTR            LTR (fragment): long terminal repeat from Moloney murine leukemia virus
    414..589     +  LTR            5' LTR (truncated): truncated long terminal repeat from Moloney murine sarcoma virus
    711..985     +  misc_feature   MESV Ψ (fragment): packaging signal of murine embryonic stem cell virus
   1052..1468    +  CDS            gag (truncated): truncated Moloney murine leukemia virus (MMLV) gag gene lacking the start codon
   1512..2303    +  CDS            neo: KKA2_KLEPN - Also known as kan, nptII. Experimental evidence at protein level: Swiss-Prot protein existence level 1. Resistance to kanamycin, neomycin, paromomycin, ribostamycin, butirosin and gentamicin B. From Klebsiella pneumoniae.
   2377..2680    +  enhancer       CMV enhancer: human cytomegalovirus immediate early enhancer
   2681..2884    +  promoter       CMV promoter: human cytomegalovirus (CMV) immediate early promoter
   2880..2913    +  LTR            5' LTR (truncated) (fragment): truncated 5' long terminal repeat (LTR) from HIV-1
   2929..2947    +  promoter       T7 promoter: promoter for bacteriophage T7 RNA polymerase
   2981..3697    +  CDS            mEGFP: mEGFP is a basic (constitutively fluorescent) green fluorescent protein published in 2002, derived from Aequorea victoria. It has moderate acid sensitivity.
   3722..4360    +  CDS            CHMP2B: CHM2B_HUMAN - Experimental evidence at protein level: Swiss-Prot protein existence level 1. Probable core component of the endosomal sorting required for transport complex III (ESCRT-III) which is involved in multivesicular bodies (MVBs) formation and sorting of endosomal cargo proteins into MVBs. MVBs contain intraluminal vesicles (ILVs) that are generated by invagination and scission from the limiting membrane of the endosome and mostly are delivered to lysosomes enabling degradation of membrane proteins, such as stimulated growth factor receptors, lysosomal enzymes and lipids. The MVB pathw
   4469..5062    +  LTR            LTR: long terminal repeat from Moloney murine leukemia virus
   5131..5171    +  CDS            rop (fragment): Rop protein, which maintains plasmids at low copy number; rop
   5273..5413    +  misc_feature   bom: basis of mobility region from pBR322
   5599..6187    -  rep_origin     ori: high-copy-number ColE1/pMB1/pBR322/pUC origin of replication
   6358..7218    -  CDS            AmpR: β-lactamase; bla; confers resistance to ampicillin, carbenicillin, and related antibiotics
   7219..7323    -  promoter       AmpR promoter: bla
