[The description below was written by a language model from this plasmid's Addgene catalogue record and pLannotate feature annotations shown in this document.]
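Description:
pLNCX2-mEGFP-CHMP2B is a gammaretroviral (Moloney murine leukemia/sarcoma virus-derived) mammalian expression vector built on the pLNCX2 backbone, about 7.6 kb in size. In bacteria it is maintained through a ColE1/pMB1-type origin with an ampicillin resistance gene; a pBR322 bom region and a fragment of rop are also annotated, and the catalogue lists it as low copy. The proviral portion is bounded by a 5′ LTR (annotated as several MoMLV/MoMSV fragments) and a complete MoMLV 3′ LTR. It contains a Ψ packaging signal followed by a truncated gag sequence lacking its start codon, which together allow the genomic RNA to be encapsidated when viral proteins are supplied in trans by a packaging cell line.

Downstream of the packaging region lies the neomycin phosphotransferase gene. It has no dedicated promoter annotated and, in this vector layout, is expected to be expressed from the LTR-driven transcript, allowing G418 selection of transduced or stably transfected cells. An internal human CMV immediate-early enhancer/promoter then drives the payload: monomeric EGFP fused in frame to the N-terminus of human CHMP2B, with the CHMP2B insert cloned between BspEI and XhoI sites. A short T7 promoter sits between the CMV promoter and the fusion, and a brief match to an HIV-1 LTR fragment there is probably an annotation artefact.

CHMP2B is a core ESCRT-III subunit involved in membrane scission. The associated publication title indicates that the fluorescent fusion was used to follow the timing of ESCRT-III recruitment during HIV-1 assembly. The two sequence records, from the depositor and from repository sequencing, differ by one nucleotide in length and carry identical annotations.
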