Addgene plasmid #115329: pLNCX2-mEGFP-CHMP2B
Purpose: expresses mEGFP-CHMP2B in mammalian cells
Depositing lab: Sanford Simon. Depositing organization: Rockefeller University. Publication: Timing of ESCRT-III protein recruitment and membrane scission during HIV-1 assembly. Johnson DS, Bleck M, Simon SM. Elife. 2018 Jul 4;7. pii: 36221. doi: 10.7554/eLife.36221. 36221 PubMed 29972351.
Backbone
  Vector backbone: pLNCX2
  Backbone manufacturer: Clontech
  Vector type: Mammalian Expression, Retroviral
  Selectable markers: Neomycin (select with G418)
Growth in bacteria
  Bacterial resistance: Ampicillin, 100 μg/mL
  Growth temperature: 30°C
  Growth strain: NEB Stable
  Copy number: Low Copy
Gene/Insert
  Gene/Insert name: CHMP2B
  Species: H. sapiens (human)
  Entrez Gene: CHMP2B (a.k.a. ALS17, CHMP2.5, DMT1, FTDALS7, VPS2-2, VPS2B)
  Promoter: CMV
  Tag / fusion protein: mEGFP
  Cloning method: Restriction Enzyme; 5′ cloning site BspEI (not destroyed); 3′ cloning site XhoI (not destroyed)
  Sequencing primers: 5′ CMV; 3′ EGFP-C
Terms and licenses: Academic/Nonprofit Terms; Industry Terms: Not Available to Industry
How to cite: pLNCX2-mEGFP-CHMP2B was a gift from Sanford Simon (Addgene plasmid # 115329 ; http://n2t.net/addgene:115329 ; RRID:Addgene_115329)
